Addgene plasmid #191771: pICSL1P3_AtU626Ter26
Purpose: Cas9 guide expression in dicots
Depositing lab: Wendy Harwood. Depositing organization: John Innes Centre. Publication: Efficient Targeted Mutagenesis in Brassica Crops Using CRISPR/Cas Systems. Lawrenson T, Youles M, Chhetry M, Clarke M, Harwood W, Hundleby P. Methods Mol Biol. 2023;2653:253-271. doi: 10.1007/978-1-0716-3131-7_16. PubMed 36995631.
Backbone
  Vector backbone: n/a
  Backbone size w/o insert (bp): 4372
  Vector type: Plant Expression, CRISPR
Growth in bacteria
  Bacterial resistance: Ampicillin, 100 μg/mL
  Growth temperature: 37°C
  Growth strain: DH5alpha
  Copy number: High Copy
Gene/Insert
  Gene/Insert name: SpCas9 guide scaffold with AtU626 promoter/terminator (alt name: AtU626-CLONE HERE-sgRNA)
  Species: Streptococcus pyogenes
  Insert size (bp): 1441
  Cloning method: Restriction Enzyme; 5′ cloning site unknown (unknown if destroyed)
Resource information
  A portion of this plasmid was derived from a plasmid made by: Made by Mark Youles
Terms and licenses: Academic/Nonprofit Terms; Industry Terms: Not Available to Industry
Depositor comments: User inserts own guide. Level 1 position 3
How to cite: pICSL1P3_AtU626Ter26 was a gift from Wendy Harwood (Addgene plasmid # 191771 ; http://n2t.net/addgene:191771 ; RRID:Addgene_191771)
