[The description below was written by a language model from this plasmid's Addgene catalogue record and pLannotate feature annotations shown in this document.]
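Description:
pICSL1P3_AtU626Ter26 is a plant CRISPR vector for expressing Streptococcus pyogenes Cas9 single guide RNAs in dicots. The depositor describes it as a "Level 1 position 3" module, a naming style typical of hierarchical modular assembly systems in which transcription units occupy fixed positions before being combined into larger multigene constructs. The named backbone is not recorded. However, the feature table shows a binary-type architecture of about 5.8 kb. Nopaline-type left and right T-DNA border repeats flank the payload. The broad-host-range incP oriV and its trfA replication initiator sit alongside a high-copy ColE1/pUC origin. Selection in E. coli is by ampicillin resistance (AmpR, β-lactamase).

The insert is catalogued as an Arabidopsis U6-26 promoter and terminator surrounding a "clone here" site and the SpCas9 guide scaffold. U6 promoters recruit RNA polymerase III and suit short, uncapped transcripts such as guide RNAs. The annotation detects only a short AtU6 promoter consensus fragment and does not mark the terminator, so these parts rest mainly on the catalogue description. Between the promoter region and the gRNA scaffold lies a bacterial cassette comprising a CAP binding site, lac promoter and operator, mRFP1, and the rrnB T1 and T7Te terminators. Its position suggests a dropout marker that the user's spacer replaces, so that correct clones would lose red fluorescence, although the record does not say this outright or name the cloning enzymes. The depositor notes that users insert their own guide. The associated work concerns targeted mutagenesis in Brassica crops. Cas9 itself is not present and must be supplied from another module.
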