Features (pLannotate 1.2.2; 17 found; start..end, strand, type, name):
    166..182     +  promoter       AtU6 promoter (fragment): consensus promoter from the three Arabidopsis U6 snRNA genes (Waibel and Filipowicz, 1990; Nekrasov et al., 2013)
    251..338     +  CDS            lacI (fragment): lac repressor; lacI; The lac repressor binds to the lac operator to inhibit transcription in E. coli. This inhibition can be relieved by adding lactose or isopropyl-β-D-thiogalactopyranoside (IPTG).
    351..372     +  protein_bind   CAP binding site: CAP binding activates transcription in the presence of cAMP. E. coli catabolite activator protein
    387..417     +  promoter       lac promoter: promoter for the E. coli lac operon
    425..441     +  protein_bind   lac operator: The lac repressor binds to the lac operator to inhibit transcription in E. coli. This inhibition can be relieved by adding lactose or isopropyl-β-D-thiogalactopyranoside (IPTG). lac repressor encoded by lacI
    477..1151    +  CDS            mRFP1: mRFP1 is a basic (constitutively fluorescent) red fluorescent protein published in 2002, derived from Discosoma sp.. It is reported to be a somewhat slowly-maturing monomer with low acid sensitivity.
   1199..1270    +  terminator     rrnB T1 terminator: transcription terminator T1 from the E. coli rrnB gene
   1286..1313    +  terminator     T7Te terminator: phage T7 early transcription terminator
   1327..1402    +  misc_RNA       gRNA scaffold: guide RNA scaffold for the Streptococcus pyogenes CRISPR/Cas9 system
   1514..1538    +  misc_feature   RB T-DNA repeat: right border repeat from nopaline C58 T-DNA
   1650..1670    -  CDS            TetR (fragment): tetracycline resistance regulatory protein; tetR
   1697..2842    -  CDS            trfA: TRFA_ECOLX - Experimental evidence at protein level: Swiss-Prot protein existence level 1. Also involved in plasmid copy number control, promoting intermolecular coupling of protein bound iterons at oriV, which inhibits replication initiation. From Escherichia coli.
   3178..3766    -  rep_origin     ori: high-copy-number ColE1/pMB1/pBR322/pUC origin of replication
   3937..4797    -  CDS            AmpR: β-lactamase; bla; confers resistance to ampicillin, carbenicillin, and related antibiotics
   4798..4902    -  promoter       AmpR promoter: bla
   4989..5620    -  rep_origin     oriV: incP origin of replication
   5712..5736    +  misc_feature   LB T-DNA repeat: left border repeat from nopaline C58 T-DNA
>Addgene plasmid #191771 | pICSL1P3_AtU626Ter26 | addgene full sequence | sequence record 377113 | Addgene NGS Result
CTGTGAAGACAAACTAGAATTCGAGCTCGGAGCATCTTCATTCTTAAGATATGAAGATAATCTTCAAAAG
GCCCCTGGGAATCTGAAAGAAGAGAAGCAGGCCCATTTATATGGGAAAGAACAATAGTATTTCTTATATA
GGCCCATTTAAGTTGAAAACAATCTTCAAAAGTCCCACATCGCTTAGATAAGAAAACGAAGCTGAGTTTA
TATACAGCTAGAGTCGAAGTAGTGATTGTGAGACCGATATCAATACGCAAACCGCCTCTCCCCGCGCGTT
GGCCGATTCATTAATGCAGCTGGCACGACAGGTTTCCCGACTGGAAAGCGGGCAGTGAGCGCAACGCAAT
TAATGTGAGTTAGCTCACTCATTAGGCACCCCAGGCTTTACACTTTATGCTTCCGGCTCGTATGTTGTGT
GGAATTGTGAGCGGATAACAATTTCACACATACTAGAGAAAGAGGAGAAATACTAGATGGCTTCCTCCGA
GGACGTTATCAAAGAGTTCATGCGTTTCAAAGTTCGTATGGAAGGTTCCGTTAACGGTCACGAGTTCGAA
ATCGAAGGTGAAGGTGAAGGTCGTCCGTACGAAGGTACCCAGACCGCTAAACTGAAAGTTACCAAAGGTG
GTCCGCTGCCGTTCGCTTGGGACATCCTGTCCCCGCAGTTCCAGTACGGTTCCAAAGCTTACGTTAAACA
CCCGGCTGACATCCCGGACTACCTGAAACTGTCCTTCCCGGAAGGTTTCAAATGGGAACGTGTTATGAAC
TTCGAGGACGGTGGTGTTGTTACCGTTACCCAGGACTCCTCCCTGCAAGACGGTGAGTTCATCTACAAAG
TTAAACTGCGTGGTACCAACTTCCCGTCCGACGGTCCGGTTATGCAGAAAAAAACCATGGGTTGGGAAGC
TTCCACCGAACGTATGTACCCGGAGGACGGTGCTCTGAAAGGTGAAATCAAAATGCGTCTGAAACTGAAA
GACGGTGGTCACTACGACGCTGAAGTTAAAACCACCTACATGGCTAAAAAACCGGTTCAGCTGCCGGGTG
CTTACAAAACCGACATCAAACTGGACATCACCTCCCACAACGAGGACTACACCATCGTTGAACAGTACGA
ACGTGCTGAAGGTCGTCACTCCACCGGTGCTTAATAACGCTGATAGTGCTAGTGTAGATCGCTACTAGAG
CCAGGCATCAAATAAAACGAAAGGCTCAGTCGAAAGACTGGGCCTTTCGTTTTATCTGTTGTTTGTCGGT
GAACGCTCTCTACTAGAGTCACACTGGCTCACCTTCGGGTGGGCCTTTCTGCGTTTATAGGTCTCAGTTT
TAGAGCTAGAAATAGCAAGTTAAAATAAGGCTAGTCCGTTATCAACTTGAAAAAGTGGCACCGAGTCGGT
GCTTTTTTTTGCAAAATTTTCCAGATCGATTTCTTCTTCCTCTGTTCTTCGGCGTTCAATTTCTGGGGCG
CTTTACTTGTCTTCTGCACGAAGTGGTTTAAACTATCAGTGTTTGACAGGATATATTGGCGGGTAAACCT
AAGAGAAAAGAGCGTTTATTAGAATAATCGGATATTTAAAAGGGCGTGAAAAGGTTTATCCGTTCGTCCA
TTTGTATGTGCATGCCAACCACAGGGTTCCCCAGATCAGGCGCTGGCTGCTGAACCCCCAGCCGGAACTG
ACCCCACAAGGCCCTAGCGTTTGCAATGCACCAGGTCATCATTGACCCAGGCGTGTTCCACCAGGCCGCT
GCCTCGCAACTCTTCGCAGGCTTCGCCGACCTGCTCGCGCCACTTCTTCACGCGGGTGGAATCCGATCCG
CACATGAGGCGGAAGGTTTCCAGCTTGAGCGGGTACGGCTCCCGGTGCGAGCTGAAATAGTCGAACATCC
GTCGGGCCGTCGGCGACAGCTTGCGGTACTTCTCCCATATGAATTTCGTGTAGTGGTCGCCAGCAAACAG
CACGACGATTTCCTCGTCGATCAGGACCTGGCAACGGGACGTTTTCTTGCCACGGTCCAGGACGCGGAAG
CGGTGCAGCAGCGACACCGATTCCAGGTGCCCAACGCGGTCGGACGTGAAGCCCATCGCCGTCGCCTGTA
GGCGCGACAGGCATTCCTCGGCCTTCGTGTAATACCGGCCATTGATCGACCAGCCCAGGTCCTGGCAAAG
CTCGTAGAACGTGAAGGTGATCGGCTCGCCGATAGGGGTGCGCTTCGCGTACTCCAACACCTGCTGCCAC
ACCAGTTCGTCATCGTCGGCCCGCAGCTCGACGCCGGTGTAGGTGATCTTCACGTCCTTGTTGACGTGGA
AAATGACCTTGTTTTGCAGCGCCTCGCGCGGGATTTTCTTGTTGCGCGTGGTGAACAGGGCAGAGCGGGC
CGTGTCGTTTGGCATCGCTCGCATCGTGTCCGGCCACGGCGCAATATCGAACAAGGAAAGCTGCATTTCC
TTGATCTGCTGCTTCGTGTGTTTCAGCAACGCGGCCTGCTTGGCCTCGCTGACCTGTTTTGCCAGGTCCT
CGCCGGCGGTTTTTCGCTTCTTGGTCGTCATAGTTCCTCGCGTGTCGATGGTCATCGACTTCGCCAAACC
TGCCGCCTCCTGTTCAAGACGACGCGAACGCTCCACGGCGGCCGATGGCGCGGGCAGGGCAGGGGGAGCC
AGTTGCACGCTGTCGCGCTCGATCTTGGCCGTAGCTTGCTGGACCATCGAGCCGACGGACTGGAAGGTTT
CGCGGGGCGCACGCATGACGGTGCGGCTTGCGATGGTTTCGGCATCCTCGGCGGAAAACCCCGCGTCGAT
CAGTTCTTGCCTGTATGCCTTCCGGTCAAACGTCCGATTCATTCACCCTCCTTGCGGGATTGCCCCGACT
CACGCCGGGGCAATGTGCCCTTATTCCTGATTTGACCCGCCTGGTGCCTTGGTGTCCAGATAATCCACCT
TATCGGCAATGAAGTCGGTCCCGTAGACCGTCTGGCCGTCCTTCTCGTACTTGGTATTCCGAATCTTGCC
CTGCACGAATACCAGCGACCCCTTGCCCAAATACTTGCCGTGGGCCTCGGCCTGAGAGCCAAAACACTTG
ATGCGGAAGAAGTCGGTGCGCTCCTGCTTGTCGCCGGCATCGTTGCGCCACATCTAGGATCTGCCAGGAA
CCGTAAAAAGGCCGCGTTGCTGGCGTTTTTCCATAGGCTCCGCCCCCCTGACGAGCATCACAAAAATCGA
CGCTCAAGTCAGAGGTGGCGAAACCCGACAGGACTATAAAGATACCAGGCGTTTCCCCCTGGAAGCTCCC
TCGTGCGCTCTCCTGTTCCGACCCTGCCGCTTACCGGATACCTGTCCGCCTTTCTCCCTTCGGGAAGCGT
GGCGCTTTCTCATAGCTCACGCTGTAGGTATCTCAGTTCGGTGTAGGTCGTTCGCTCCAAGCTGGGCTGT
GTGCACGAACCCCCCGTTCAGCCCGACCGCTGCGCCTTATCCGGTAACTATCGTCTTGAGTCCAACCCGG
TAAGACACGACTTATCGCCACTGGCAGCAGCCACTGGTAACAGGATTAGCAGAGCGAGGTATGTAGGCGG
TGCTACAGAGTTCTTGAAGTGGTGGCCTAACTACGGCTACACTAGAAGAACAGTATTTGGTATCTGCGCT
CTGCTGAAGCCAGTTACCTTCGGAAAAAGAGTTGGTAGCTCTTGATCCGGCAAACAAACCACCGCTGGTA
GCGGTGGTTTTTTTGTTTGCAAGCAGCAGATTACGCGCAGAAAAAAAGGATCTCAAGAAGATCCTTTGAT
CTTTTCTACGGGGTCTGACGCTCAGTGGAACGAAAACTCACGTTAAGGGATTTTGGTCATGAGATTATCA
AAAAGGATCTTCACCTAGATCCTTTTAAATTAAAAATGAAGTTTTAAATCAATCTAAAGTATATATGAGT
AAACTTGGTCTGACAGTTACCAATGCTTAATCAGTGAGGCACCTATCTCAGCGATCTGTCTATTTCGTTC
ATCCATAGTTGCCTGACTCCCCGTCGTGTAGATAACTACGATACGGGAGGGCTTACCATCTGGCCCCAGT
GCTGCAATGATACCGCGAGAACCACGCTCACCGGCTCCAGATTTATCAGCAATAAACCAGCCAGCCGGAA
GGGCCGAGCGCAGAAGTGGTCCTGCAACTTTATCCGCCTCCATCCAGTCTATTAATTGTTGCCGGGAAGC
TAGAGTAAGTAGTTCGCCAGTTAATAGTTTGCGCAACGTTGTTGCCATTGCTACAGGCATCGTGGTGTCA
CGCTCGTCGTTTGGTATGGCTTCATTCAGCTCCGGTTCCCAACGATCAAGGCGAGTTACATGATCCCCCA
TGTTGTGCAAAAAAGCGGTTAGCTCCTTCGGTCCTCCGATCGTTGTCAGAAGTAAGTTGGCCGCAGTGTT
ATCACTCATGGTTATGGCAGCACTGCATAATTCTCTTACTGTCATGCCATCCGTAAGATGCTTTTCTGTG
ACTGGTGAGTACTCAACCAAGTCATTCTGAGAATAGTGTATGCGGCGACCGAGTTGCTCTTGCCCGGCGT
CAATACGGGATAATACCGCGCCACATAGCAGAACTTTAAAAGTGCTCATCATTGGAAAACGTTCTTCGGG
GCGAAAACTCTCAAGGATCTTACCGCTGTTGAGATCCAGTTCGATGTAACCCACTCGTGCACCCAACTGA
TCTTCAGCATCTTTTACTTTCACCAGCGTTTCTGGGTGAGCAAAAACAGGAAGGCAAAATGCCGCAAAAA
AGGGAATAAGGGCGACACGGAAATGTTGAATACTCATACTCTTCCTTTTTCAATATTATTGAAGCATTTA
TCAAGGTTATTGTCTCATGAGCGGATACATATTTGAATGTATTTAGAAAAATAAACAAATAGGGGTTCCG
CGCACGAATTGGCCAGCGCTGCCATTTTTGGGGTGAGGCCGTTCGCGGCCGAGGGGCGCAGCCCCTGGGG
GGATGGGAGGCCCGCGTTAGCGGGCCGGGAGGGTTCGAGAAGGGGGGGCACCCCCCTTCGGCGTGCGCGG
TCACGCGCACAGGGCGCAGCCCTGGTTAAAAACAAGGTTTATAAATATTGGTTTAAAAGCAGGTTAAAAG
ACAGGTTAGCGGTGGCCGAAAAACGGGCGGAAACCCTTGCAAATGCTGGATTTTCTGCCTGTGGACAGCC
CCTCAAATGTCAATAGGTGCGCCCCTCATCTGTCAGCACTCTGCCCCTCAAGTGTCAAGGATCGCGCCCC
TCATCTGTCAGTAGTCGCGCCCCTCAAGTGTCAATACCGCAGGGCACTTATCCCCAGGCTTGTCCACATC
ATCTGTGGGAAACTCGCGTAAAATCAGGCGTTTTCGCCGATTTGCGAGGCTGGCCAGCTCCACGTCGCCG
GCCGAAATCGAGCCTGCCCCTCATCTGTCAACGCCGCGCCGGGTGAGTCGGCCCCTCAAGTGTCAACGTC
CGCCCCTCATCTGTCAGTGAGGGCCAAGTTTTCCGCGAGGTATCCACAACGCCGGCGGCCGCGGTGTCTC
GCACACGGCTTCGACGGCGTTTCTGGCGCGTTTGCAGGGCCATAGACGGCCGCCAGCCCAGCGGCGAGGG
CAACCAGCCCGGTGAGCGTCGCAAAGGAGATCCTGATCTGACTGATGGGCTGCCTGTATCGAGTGGTGAT
TTTGTGCCGAGCTGCCGGTCGGGGAGCTGTTGGCTGGCTGGTGGCAGGATATATTGTGGTGTAAACAAAT
TGACGCTTAGACAACTTAATAACACATTGCGGACGTTTTTAATGTACTGGGGTGGATGCAGTGGGCCCCA
CT
